Addgene plasmid #70018: pTC217
Purpose: Cas9/sgRNA targeting ANT1 locus, donor molecule with 5' homology arm-Pnos:NptII-35S:ANT13' homology arm as a Gemini Viral Replicon based on Bean Yellow Dwarf Virus; sgRNA= 1b
Depositing lab: Daniel Voytas. Depositing organization: University of Minnesota. Publication: High-frequency, precise modification of the tomato genome. Cermak T, Baltes NJ, Cegan R, Zhang Y, Voytas DF. Genome Biol. 2015 Nov 6;16(1):232. doi: 10.1186/s13059-015-0796-9. PubMed 26541286.
Backbone
  Vector backbone: pLSLR
  Backbone manufacturer: n/a
  Total vector size (bp): 17997
  Vector type: Plant Expression, CRISPR
  Selectable markers: kanamycin
Growth in bacteria
  Bacterial resistance: Kanamycin, 50 μg/mL
  Growth temperature: 37°C
  Growth strain: DH5alpha
  Copy number: High Copy
Gene/Insert
  Gene/Insert name: Nuclease (Cas9/sgRNA) + Donor + GVR
  Species: Solanum lycopersicum
  Insert size (bp): 11764
Terms and licenses: Academic/Nonprofit Terms; Industry Terms: Not Available to Industry
How to cite: pTC217 was a gift from Daniel Voytas (Addgene plasmid # 70018 ; http://n2t.net/addgene:70018 ; RRID:Addgene_70018)
