[The description below was written by a language model from this plasmid's Addgene catalogue record.]
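Description:
pTC217 is a plant expression and CRISPR vector of about 18 kb, built on the pLSLR backbone and designed for gene targeting in tomato (Solanum lycopersicum). It is maintained as a high-copy plasmid in E. coli under kanamycin selection, and kanamycin is also listed as the selectable marker on the plant side. The record does not describe the origins of replication, any T-DNA borders or the delivery route, and no feature table is available to confirm individual elements.

The roughly 11.8 kb insert combines three functions: a nuclease module (Cas9 plus a single guide RNA, designated 1b, directed at the ANT1 locus), a repair donor, and a geminiviral replicon derived from Bean Yellow Dwarf Virus. The donor consists of a 5' homology arm, an NptII kanamycin-resistance cassette driven by the nos promoter, a 35S promoter and a 3' homology arm that lies within ANT1. After Cas9 cuts the target, homology-directed repair should insert the marker and the strong constitutive 35S promoter upstream of the endogenous ANT1 gene. Geminiviral replicons are generally used because the viral replication machinery releases and amplifies the replicon inside the plant cell nucleus. This raises the copy number of the donor template and so increases the frequency of gene targeting. The promoters driving Cas9 and the sgRNA are not stated in the record.

The construct is intended for high-frequency, precise modification of the tomato genome. Targeted events can be selected by kanamycin resistance, and the knock-in places ANT1 under 35S control.
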