>Addgene plasmid #70018 | pTC217 | addgene partial sequence | sequence record 128928 | pLSL-gRNA 5'-ttcgttgaacaacggaaactc-3'
CTTCTTAGCTTTTTTTCTTCTTCTTCGTTCATACAGTTTTTTTTTGTTTATCAGCTTACATTTTCTTGAA
CCGTAGCTTTCGTTTTCTTCTTTTTAACTTTCCATTCGGAGTTTTTGTATCTTGTTTCATAGTTTGTCCC
AGGATTAGAATGATTAGGCATCGAACCTTCAAGAATTTGATTGAATAAAACATCTTCATTCTTAAGATAT
GAAGATAATCTTCAAAAGGCCCCTGGGAATCTGAAAGAAGAGAAGCAGGCCCATTTATATGGGAAAGAAC
AATAGTATTTCTTATATAGGCCCATTTAAGTTGAAAACAATCTTCAAAAGTCCCACATCGCTTAGATAAG
AAAACGAAGCTGAGTTTATATACAGCTAGAGTCGAAGTAGTGATTGACAATTTAATACACCTTTTGTTTT
AGAGCTAGAAATAGCAAGTTAAAATAAGGCTAGTCCGTTATCAACTTGAAAAAGTGGCACCGAGTCGGTG
CTTTTTTTCCCGGCGAGCTTTGGGTACGTCACGTGGCTCGAGCGCGTAGTCCTCGGTAACCACAACACTT
GTCGGTGAGATTATTTAATGCTGATTAGATTAGACAAAAATTAATTAGTTTTGAGTAGTGGCGTAAGTGT
AAATAATTAGTCTCTTTTTTAACTTAGAAAATAGTTTAATCCTTAG
