>Addgene plasmid #70018 | pTC217 | addgene partial sequence | sequence record 128929 | SpCas9-F1 5'-cagcacaagcactacctgga-3'
GATCTCTGAGTTCTCTAAAAGGGTGATCCTCGCTGATGCAAACCTCGATAAGGTGTTGTCTGCTTACAAC
AAGCACAGAGATAAGCCTATCAGGGAACAGGCAGAGAACATCATCCATCTCTTCACCCTTACCAACCTCG
GTGCTCCTGCTGCTTTCAAGTACTTCGATACAACCATCGATAGGAAGAGATACACCTCTACCAAAGAAGT
GCTCGATGCTACCCTCATCCATCAGTCTATCACTGGACTCTACGAGACTAGGATCGATCTCTCACAGCTC
GGTGGTGATTCAAGGGCTGATCCTAAGAAGAAGAGGAAGGTTTGACTCGAGATATGAAGATGAAGATGAA
ATATTTGGTGTGTCAAATAAAAAGCTTGTGTGCTTAAGTTTGTGTTTTTTTCTTGGCTTGTTGTGTTATG
AATTTGTGGCTTTTTCTAATATTAAATGAATGTAAGATCACATTATAATGAATAAACAAATGTTTCTATA
ATCCATTGTGAATGTTTTGTTGGATCTCTTCTGCAGCATATAACTACTGTATGTGCTATGGTATGGACTA
TGGAATATGATTAAAGATAAGGAGCTCCGGTGACGGACCCATGGCTTCGTTGAACAACGGAAACTCGACT
TGCCTTCCGCACAATACATCATTTCTTCTTAGCTTTTTTTCTTCTTCTTCGTTCATACAGTTTTTTTTTG
TTTATCAGCTTACATTTTCTTGAACCGTAGCTTTCGTTTTCTTCT
