LOCUS       Exported 17997 bp ds-DNA circular SYN 12-MAY-2021
DEFINITION  Cas9/sgRNA targeting ANT1 locus, donor molecule with 5' homology
            arm-Pnos:NptII-35S:ANT13' homology arm as a Gemini Viral Replicon
            based on Bean Yellow Dwarf Virus; sgRNA= 1b.
ACCESSION   .
VERSION     .
KEYWORDS    pTC217
SOURCE      synthetic DNA construct
  ORGANISM  synthetic DNA construct
REFERENCE   1 (bases 1 to 17997)
  AUTHORS   Cermak T, Baltes NJ, Cegan R, Zhang Y, Voytas DF
  TITLE     High-frequency, precise modification of the tomato genome.
  JOURNAL   Genome Biol. 2015 Nov 6;16(1):232. doi: 10.1186/s13059-015-0796-9.
  PUBMED    26541286
REFERENCE   2 (bases 1 to 17997)
  AUTHORS   .
  TITLE     Direct Submission
  JOURNAL   Exported May 12, 2021 from SnapGene Server 1.1.58
            http://www.snapgene.com
FEATURES             Location/Qualifiers
     source          1..17997
                     /organism="synthetic DNA construct"
                     /mol_type="other DNA"
     misc_feature    1..25
                     /label=LB T-DNA repeat
                     /note="left border repeat from nopaline C58 T-DNA"
     promoter        966..1311
                     /label=CaMV 35S promoter
                     /note="strong constitutive promoter from cauliflower mosaic
                     virus"
     CDS             1345..5448
                     /codon_start=1
                     /product="Cas9 (Csn1) endonuclease from the Streptococcus
                     pyogenes Type II CRISPR/Cas system"
                     /label=Cas9
                     /note="generates RNA-guided double strand breaks in DNA"
                     /translation="MDKKYSIGLDIGTNSVGWAVITDEYKVPSKKFKVLGNTDRHSIKK
                     NLIGALLFDSGETAEATRLKRTARRRYTRRKNRICYLQEIFSNEMAKVDDSFFHRLEES
                     FLVEEDKKHERHPIFGNIVDEVAYHEKYPTIYHLRKKLVDSTDKADLRLIYLALAHMIK
                     FRGHFLIEGDLNPDNSDVDKLFIQLVQTYNQLFEENPINASGVDAKAILSARLSKSRRL
                     ENLIAQLPGEKKNGLFGNLIALSLGLTPNFKSNFDLAEDAKLQLSKDTYDDDLDNLLAQ
                     IGDQYADLFLAAKNLSDAILLSDILRVNTEITKAPLSASMIKRYDEHHQDLTLLKALVR
                     QQLPEKYKEIFFDQSKNGYAGYIDGGASQEEFYKFIKPILEKMDGTEELLVKLNREDLL
                     RKQRTFDNGSIPHQIHLGELHAILRRQEDFYPFLKDNREKIEKILTFRIPYYVGPLARG
                     NSRFAWMTRKSEETITPWNFEEVVDKGASAQSFIERMTNFDKNLPNEKVLPKHSLLYEY
                     FTVYNELTKVKYVTEGMRKPAFLSGEQKKAIVDLLFKTNRKVTVKQLKEDYFKKIECFD
                     SVEISGVEDRFNASLGTYHDLLKIIKDKDFLDNEENEDILEDIVLTLTLFEDREMIEER
                     LKTYAHLFDDKVMKQLKRRRYTGWGRLSRKLINGIRDKQSGKTILDFLKSDGFANRNFM
                     QLIHDDSLTFKEDIQKAQVSGQGDSLHEHIANLAGSPAIKKGILQTVKVVDELVKVMGR
                     HKPENIVIEMARENQTTQKGQKNSRERMKRIEEGIKELGSQILKEHPVENTQLQNEKLY
                     LYYLQNGRDMYVDQELDINRLSDYDVDHIVPQSFLKDDSIDNKVLTRSDKNRGKSDNVP
                     SEEVVKKMKNYWRQLLNAKLITQRKFDNLTKAERGGLSELDKAGFIKRQLVETRQITKH
                     VAQILDSRMNTKYDENDKLIREVKVITLKSKLVSDFRKDFQFYKVREINNYHHAHDAYL
                     NAVVGTALIKKYPKLESEFVYGDYKVYDVRKMIAKSEQEIGKATAKYFFYSNIMNFFKT
                     EITLANGEIRKRPLIETNGETGEIVWDKGRDFATVRKVLSMPQVNIVKKTEVQTGGFSK
                     ESILPKRNSDKLIARKKDWDPKKYGGFDSPTVAYSVLVVAKVEKGKSKKLKSVKELLGI
                     TIMERSSFEKNPIDFLEAKGYKEVKKDLIIKLPKYSLFELENGRKRMLASAGELQKGNE
                     LALPSKYVNFLYLASHYEKLKGSPEDNEQKQLFVEQHKHYLDEIIEQISEFSKRVILAD
                     ANLDKVLSAYNKHRDKPIREQAENIIHLFTLTNLGAPAAFKYFDTTIDRKRYTSTKEVL
                     DATLIHQSITGLYETRIDLSQLGGD"
     CDS             5461..5481
                     /codon_start=1
                     /product="nuclear localization signal of SV40 (simian virus
                     40) large T antigen"
                     /label=SV40 NLS
                     /translation="PKKKRKV"
     misc_RNA        6229..6304
                     /label=gRNA scaffold
                     /note="guide RNA scaffold for the Streptococcus pyogenes
                     CRISPR/Cas9 system"
     promoter        7456..7635
                     /label=NOS promoter
                     /note="nopaline synthase promoter"
     promoter        7488..7671
                     /function="NOS promoter"
                     /label=NOS promoter
                     /note="nopaline synthase promoter"
     CDS             7729..8526
                     /codon_start=1
                     /gene="aph(3')-II (or nptII)"
                     /product="aminoglycoside phosphotransferase from Tn5"
                     /label=NeoR/KanR
                     /note="confers resistance to neomycin, kanamycin, and G418
                     (Geneticin(R))"
                     /translation="MGIEQDGLHAGSPAAWVERLFGYDWAQQTIGCSDAAVFRLSAQGR
                     PVLFVKTDLSGALNELQDEAARLSWLATTGVPCAAVLDVVTEAGRDWLLLGEVPGQDLL
                     SSHLAPAEKVSIMADAMRRLHTLDPATCPFDHQAKHRIERARTRMEAGLVDQDDLDEEH
                     QGLAPAELFARLKARMPDGEDLVVTHGDACLPNIMVENGRFSGFIDCGRLGVADRYQDI
                     ALATRDIAEELGGEWADRFLVLYGIAAPDSQRIAFYRLLDEFF"
     primer_bind     complement(7786..7805)
                     /label=Neo-R
                     /note="Neomycin resistance gene, reverse primer"
     primer_bind     8396..8415
                     /label=Neo-F
                     /note="Neomycin resistance gene, forward primer"
     polyA_signal    8552..8726
                     /label=CaMV poly(A) signal
                     /note="cauliflower mosaic virus polyadenylation signal"
     promoter        8937..9282
                     /label=CaMV 35S promoter
                     /note="strong constitutive promoter from cauliflower mosaic
                     virus"
     misc_feature    11720..11744
                     /label=RB T-DNA repeat
                     /note="right border repeat from nopaline C58 T-DNA"
     CDS             13044..13673
                     /codon_start=1
                     /product="stability protein from the Pseudomonas plasmid
                     pVS1 (Heeb et al., 2000)"
                     /label=pVS1 StaA
                     /translation="MKVIAVLNQKGGSGKTTIATHLARALQLAGADVLLVDSDPQGSAR
                     DWAAVREDQPLTVVGIDRPTIDRDVKAIGRRDFVVIDGAPQAADLAVSAIKAADFVLIP
                     VQPSPYDIWATADLVELVKQRIEVTDGRLQAAFVVSRAIKGTRIGGEVAEALAGYELPI
                     LESRITQRVSYPGTAAAGTTVLESEPEGDAAREVQALAAEIKSKLI"
     CDS             14107..15174
                     /codon_start=1
                     /product="replication protein from the Pseudomonas plasmid
                     pVS1 (Heeb et al., 2000)"
                     /label=pVS1 RepA
                     /translation="GRKPSGPVQIGAALGDDLVEKLKAAQAAQRQRIEAEARPGESWQA
                     AADRIRKESRQPPAAGAPSIRKPPKGDEQPDFFVPMLYDVGTRDSRSIMDVAVFRLSKR
                     DRRAGEVIRYELPDGHVEVSAGPAGMASVWDYDLVLMAVSHLTESMNRYREGKGDKPGR
                     VFRPHVADVLKFCRRADGGKQKDDLVETCIRLNTTHVAMQRTKKAKNGRLVTVSEGEAL
                     ISRYKIVKSETGRPEYIEIELADWMYREITEGKNPDVLTVHPDYFLIDPGIGRFLYRLA
                     RRAAGKAEARWLFKTIYERSGSAGEFKKFCFTVRKLIGSNDLPEYDLKEEAGQAGPILV
                     MRYRNLIEGEASAGS"
     rep_origin      15240..15434
                     /label=pVS1 oriV
                     /note="origin of replication for the Pseudomonas plasmid
                     pVS1 (Heeb et al., 2000)"
     primer_bind     complement(15670..15692)
                     /label=pGEX 3'
                     /note="pGEX vectors, reverse primer"
     misc_feature    15778..15918
                     /label=bom
                     /note="basis of mobility region from pBR322"
     primer_bind     15833..15852
                     /label=pRS-marker
                     /note="pRS vectors, use to sequence yeast selectable
                     marker"
     primer_bind     complement(15933..15950)
                     /label=L4440
                     /note="L4440 vector, forward primer"
     rep_origin      complement(16104..16692)
                     /direction=LEFT
                     /label=ori
                     /note="high-copy-number ColE1/pMB1/pBR322/pUC origin of
                     replication"
     primer_bind     complement(16184..16203)
                     /label=pBR322ori-F
                     /note="pBR322 origin, forward primer"
     CDS             complement(16779..17573)
                     /codon_start=1
                     /gene="aphA-3"
                     /product="aminoglycoside phosphotransferase"
                     /label=KanR
                     /note="confers resistance to kanamycin"
                     /translation="MAKMRISPELKKLIEKYRCVKDTEGMSPAKVYKLVGENENLYLKM
                     TDSRYKGTTYDVEREKDMMLWLEGKLPVPKVLHFERHDGWSNLLMSEADGVLCSEEYED
                     EQSPEKIIELYAECIRLFHSIDISDCPYTNSLDSRLAELDYLLNNDLADVDCENWEEDT
                     PFKDPRELYDFLKTEKPEEELVFSHGDLGDSNIFVKDGKVSGFIDLGRSGRADKWYDIA
                     FCVRSIREDIGEEQYVELFFDLLGIKPDWEKIKYYILLDELF"
ORIGIN
        1 tggcaggata tattgtggtg taaacaaatt gacgcttaga caacttaata acacattgcg
       61 gacgttttta atgtagagct caaagtttaa cgcgttagca gaaggcatgt tgttgtgact
      121 ccgaggggtt gcctcaaact ctatcttata accggcgtgg aggcatggag gcaggggtat
      181 tttggtcatt ttaatagata gtggaaaatg acgtggaatt tacttaaaga cgaagtcttt
      241 gcgacaaggg ggggcccacg ccgaatttaa tattaccggc gtggcccccc cttatcgcga
      301 gtgctttagc acgagcggtc cagatttaaa gtagaaaatt tcccgcccac tagggttaaa
      361 ggtgttcaca ctataaaagc atatacgatg tgatggtatt tgatggagcg tatattgtat
      421 caggtatttc cgttggatac gaattattcg tacgaccctc ggtaccgatc ggcgcgccag
      481 atttgccttt tcaatttcag aaagaatgct aacccacaga tggttagaga ggcttacgca
      541 gcaggtatca tcaagacgat ctacccgagc aataatctcc aggaaatcaa ataccttccc
      601 aagaaggtta aagatgcagt caaaagattc aggactaact gcatcaagaa cacagagaaa
      661 gatatatttc tcaagatcag aagtactatt ccagtatgga cgattcaagg cttgcttcac
      721 aaaccaaggc aagtaataga gattggagtc tctaaaaagg tagttcccac tgaatcaaag
      781 gccatggagt caaagattca aatagaggac ctaacagaac tcgccgtaaa gactggcgaa
      841 cagttcatac agagtctctt acgactcaat gacaagaaga aaatcttcgt caacatggtg
      901 gagcacgaca cacttgtcta ctccaaaaat atcaaagata cagtctcaga agaccaaagg
      961 gcaattgaga cttttcaaca aagggtaata tccggaaacc tcctcggatt ccattgccca
     1021 gctatctgtc actttattgt gaagatagtg gaaaaggaag gtggctccta caaatgccat
     1081 cattgcgata aaggaaaggc catcgttgaa gatgcctctg ccgacagtgg tcccaaagat
     1141 ggacccccac ccacgaggag catcgtggaa aaagaagacg ttccaaccac gtcttcaaag
     1201 caagtggatt gatgtgatat ctccactgac gtaagggatg acgcacaatc ccactatcct
     1261 tcgcaagacc cttcctctat ataaggaagt tcatttcatt tggagagaac acgggggact
     1321 cctgcaggta gatcgctcgt cgacatggat aagaagtact ctatcggact cgatatcgga
     1381 actaactctg tgggatgggc tgtgatcacc gatgagtaca aggtgccatc taagaagttc
     1441 aaggttctcg gaaacaccga taggcactct atcaagaaaa accttatcgg tgctctcctc
     1501 ttcgattctg gtgaaactgc tgaggctacc agactcaaga gaaccgctag aagaaggtac
     1561 accagaagaa agaacaggat ctgctacctc caagagatct tctctaacga gatggctaaa
     1621 gtggatgatt cattcttcca caggctcgaa gagtcattcc tcgtggaaga agataagaag
     1681 cacgagaggc accctatctt cggaaacatc gttgatgagg tggcatacca cgagaagtac
     1741 cctactatct accacctcag aaagaagctc gttgattcta ctgataaggc tgatctcagg
     1801 ctcatctacc tcgctctcgc tcacatgatc aagttcagag gacacttcct catcgagggt
     1861 gatctcaacc ctgataactc tgatgtggat aagttgttca tccagctcgt gcagacctac
     1921 aaccagcttt tcgaagagaa ccctatcaac gcttcaggtg tggatgctaa ggctatcctc
     1981 tctgctaggc tctctaagtc aagaaggctt gagaacctca ttgctcagct ccctggtgag
     2041 aagaagaacg gacttttcgg aaacttgatc gctctctctc tcggactcac ccctaacttc
     2101 aagtctaact tcgatctcgc tgaggatgca aagctccagc tctcaaagga tacctacgat
     2161 gatgatctcg ataacctcct cgctcagatc ggagatcagt acgctgattt gttcctcgct
     2221 gctaagaacc tctctgatgc tatcctcctc agtgatatcc tcagagtgaa caccgagatc
     2281 accaaggctc cactctcagc ttctatgatc aagagatacg atgagcacca ccaggatctc
     2341 acacttctca aggctcttgt tagacagcag ctcccagaga agtacaaaga gattttcttc
     2401 gatcagtcta agaacggata cgctggttac atcgatggtg gtgcatctca agaagagttc
     2461 tacaagttca tcaagcctat cctcgagaag atggatggaa ccgaggaact cctcgtgaag
     2521 ctcaatagag aggatcttct cagaaagcag aggaccttcg ataacggatc tatccctcat
     2581 cagatccacc tcggagagtt gcacgctatc cttagaaggc aagaggattt ctacccattc
     2641 ctcaaggata acagggaaaa gattgagaag attctcacct tcagaatccc ttactacgtg
     2701 ggacctctcg ctagaggaaa ctcaagattc gcttggatga ccagaaagtc tgaggaaacc
     2761 atcacccctt ggaacttcga agaggtggtg gataagggtg ctagtgctca gtctttcatc
     2821 gagaggatga ccaacttcga taagaacctt ccaaacgaga aggtgctccc taagcactct
     2881 ttgctctacg agtacttcac cgtgtacaac gagttgacca aggttaagta cgtgaccgag
     2941 ggaatgagga agcctgcttt tttgtcaggt gagcaaaaga aggctatcgt tgatctcttg
     3001 ttcaagacca acagaaaggt gaccgtgaag cagctcaaag aggattactt caagaaaatc
     3061 gagtgcttcg attcagttga gatttctggt gttgaggata ggttcaacgc atctctcgga
     3121 acctaccacg atctcctcaa gatcattaag gataaggatt tcttggataa cgaggaaaac
     3181 gaggatatct tggaggatat cgttcttacc ctcaccctct ttgaagatag agagatgatt
     3241 gaagaaaggc tcaagaccta cgctcatctc ttcgatgata aggtgatgaa gcagttgaag
     3301 agaagaagat acactggttg gggaaggctc tcaagaaagc tcattaacgg aatcagggat
     3361 aagcagtctg gaaagacaat ccttgatttc ctcaagtctg atggattcgc taacagaaac
     3421 ttcatgcagc tcatccacga tgattctctc acctttaaag aggatatcca gaaggctcag
     3481 gtttcaggac agggtgatag tctccatgag catatcgcta acctcgctgg atctcctgca
     3541 atcaagaagg gaatcctcca gactgtgaag gttgtggatg agttggtgaa ggtgatggga
     3601 aggcataagc ctgagaacat cgtgatcgaa atggctagag agaaccagac cactcagaag
     3661 ggacagaaga actctaggga aaggatgaag aggatcgagg aaggtatcaa agagcttgga
     3721 tctcagatcc tcaaagagca ccctgttgag aacactcagc tccagaatga gaagctctac
     3781 ctctactacc tccagaacgg aagggatatg tatgtggatc aagagttgga tatcaacagg
     3841 ctctctgatt acgatgttga tcatatcgtg ccacagtcat tcttgaagga tgattctatc
     3901 gataacaagg tgctcaccag gtctgataag aacaggggta agagtgataa cgtgccaagt
     3961 gaagaggttg tgaagaaaat gaagaactat tggaggcagc tcctcaacgc taagctcatc
     4021 actcagagaa agttcgataa cttgactaag gctgagaggg gaggactctc tgaattggat
     4081 aaggcaggat tcatcaagag gcagcttgtg gaaaccaggc agatcactaa gcacgttgca
     4141 cagatcctcg attctaggat gaacaccaag tacgatgaga acgataagtt gatcagggaa
     4201 gtgaaggtta tcaccctcaa gtcaaagctc gtgtctgatt tcagaaagga tttccaattc
     4261 tacaaggtga gggaaatcaa caactaccac cacgctcacg atgcttacct taacgctgtt
     4321 gttggaaccg ctctcatcaa gaagtatcct aagctcgagt cagagttcgt gtacggtgat
     4381 tacaaggtgt acgatgtgag gaagatgatc gctaagtctg agcaagagat cggaaaggct
     4441 accgctaagt atttcttcta ctctaacatc atgaatttct tcaagaccga gattaccctc
     4501 gctaacggtg agatcagaaa gaggccactc atcgagacaa acggtgaaac aggtgagatc
     4561 gtgtgggata agggaaggga tttcgctacc gttagaaagg tgctctctat gccacaggtg
     4621 aacatcgtta agaaaaccga ggtgcagacc ggtggattct ctaaagagtc tatcctccct
     4681 aagaggaact ctgataagct cattgctagg aagaaggatt gggaccctaa gaaatacggt
     4741 ggtttcgatt ctcctaccgt ggcttactct gttctcgttg tggctaaggt tgagaaggga
     4801 aagagtaaga agctcaagtc tgttaaggaa cttctcggaa tcactatcat ggaaaggtca
     4861 tctttcgaga agaacccaat cgatttcctc gaggctaagg gatacaaaga ggttaagaag
     4921 gatctcatca tcaagctccc aaagtactca ctcttcgaac tcgagaacgg tagaaagagg
     4981 atgctcgctt ctgctggtga gcttcaaaag ggaaacgagc ttgctctccc atctaagtac
     5041 gttaactttc tttacctcgc ttctcactac gagaagttga agggatctcc agaagataac
     5101 gagcagaagc aacttttcgt tgagcagcac aagcactact tggatgagat catcgagcag
     5161 atctctgagt tctctaaaag ggtgatcctc gctgatgcaa acctcgataa ggtgttgtct
     5221 gcttacaaca agcacagaga taagcctatc agggaacagg cagagaacat catccatctc
     5281 ttcaccctta ccaacctcgg tgctcctgct gctttcaagt acttcgatac aaccatcgat
     5341 aggaagagat acacctctac caaagaagtg ctcgatgcta ccctcatcca tcagtctatc
     5401 actggactct acgagactag gatcgatctc tcacagctcg gtggtgattc aagggctgat
     5461 cctaagaaga agaggaaggt ttgactcgag atatgaagat gaagatgaaa tatttggtgt
     5521 gtcaaataaa aagcttgtgt gcttaagttt gtgttttttt cttggcttgt tgtgttatga
     5581 atttgtggct ttttctaata ttaaatgaat gtaagatcac attataatga ataaacaaat
     5641 gtttctataa tccattgtga atgttttgtt ggatctcttc tgcagcatat aactactgta
     5701 tgtgctatgg tatggactat ggaatatgat taaagataag gagctccggt gacggaccca
     5761 tggcttcgtt gaacaacgga aactcgactt gccttccgca caatacatca tttcttctta
     5821 gctttttttc ttcttcttcg ttcatacagt ttttttttgt ttatcagctt acattttctt
     5881 gaaccgtagc tttcgttttc ttctttttaa ctttccattc ggagtttttg tatcttgttt
     5941 catagtttgt cccaggatta gaatgattag gcatcgaacc ttcaagaatt tgattgaata
     6001 aaacatcttc attcttaaga tatgaagata atcttcaaaa ggcccctggg aatctgaaag
     6061 aagagaagca ggcccattta tatgggaaag aacaatagta tttcttatat aggcccattt
     6121 aagttgaaaa caatcttcaa aagtcccaca tcgcttagat aagaaaacga agctgagttt
     6181 atatacagct agagtcgaag tagtgattga caatttaata caccttttgt tttagagcta
     6241 gaaatagcaa gttaaaataa ggctagtccg ttatcaactt gaaaaagtgg caccgagtcg
     6301 gtgctttttt tcccggcgag ctttgggtac gtcacgtggc tcgagcgcgt agtcctcggt
     6361 aaccacaaca cttgtcggtg agattattta atgctgatta gattagacaa aaattaatta
     6421 gttttgagta gtggcgtaag tgtaaataat tagtctcttt tttaacttag aaaatagttt
     6481 aatccttagt ataaatagtc aaaatcactg gaatgaaaaa cagtttttaa tttttccaaa
     6541 tttgattctg ataccatgtt aaattcgtgg ttcaaaatca ctgcaatgaa aagagcaata
     6601 ttgtttaact ttttttagga aaatcgaatt gatttatagt cagttgatat agagtgaata
     6661 cataaggaac atatacagtt gatacaattg tataattcgt tcatacactt aatacaaagt
     6721 gaacccacaa ggaacatata cacttaatat aattgtattc cttgatacaa accaattttg
     6781 ttcgtgtctc tactctctat ttcaatttcg cttgactctt tactttttct aatatgtagc
     6841 tataaatcgt aattaaacaa tactatatct ctaaatctct tattaagctc aaactatggt
     6901 catattcgaa aaaatccttt taaatattgg tcccctctca cgattaatga tagttataac
     6961 taacattcaa attttagttg tacttgacat ctaaaactta aaaaatagta caagttaact
     7021 ttttcttttt tttaaaaaaa ggaaatactt gtatttattt ttttaatata tagttatatt
     7081 tttggttatt tgaaaatact tgatctgtca tgtatgctca gttaaatatc gtcacattat
     7141 agagaaaaaa gtaataggag aaaaaaatta aaaattattt cgaaaaatca aaattttttt
     7201 ttgattgaaa tgaaagatgg gtttcccaat cgaggctggc aggataggta cattgggaaa
     7261 tttggatttg tgtgttgaaa atgattgttc aatttggctt ttataacatt tgtcgtttat
     7321 aatttgtaga aggctctcta caagttggac tgaaggcggg aaacgacaat ctgatcatga
     7381 gcggagaatt aagggagtca cgttatgacc cccgccgatg acgcgggaca agccgtttta
     7441 cgtttggaac tgacagaacc gcaacgttga aggagccact cagccgcggg tttctggagt
     7501 ttaatgagct aagcacatac gtcagaaacc attattgcgc gttcaaaagt cgcctaaggt
     7561 cactatcagc tagcaaatat ttcttgtcaa aaatgctcca ctgacgttcc ataaattccc
     7621 ctcggtatcc aattagagtc tcatattcac tctcaatcca aataatctgc accggatccg
     7681 ctagaggatc tcgacctgca agatcccggg gggcaatgag atcctaggat ggggattgaa
     7741 caagatggat tgcacgcagg ttctccggcc gcttgggtgg agaggctatt cggctatgac
     7801 tgggcacaac agacaatcgg ctgctctgat gccgccgtgt tccggctgtc agcgcagggg
     7861 cgcccggttc tttttgtcaa gaccgacctg tccggtgccc tgaatgaact ccaggacgag
     7921 gcagcgcggc tatcgtggct ggccacgacg ggcgttcctt gcgcagctgt gctcgacgtt
     7981 gtcactgaag cgggaaggga ctggctgcta ttgggcgaag tgccggggca ggatctcctg
     8041 tcatctcacc ttgctcctgc cgagaaagta tccatcatgg ctgatgcaat gcggcggctg
     8101 catacgcttg atccggctac ctgcccattc gaccaccaag cgaaacatcg catcgagcga
     8161 gcacgtactc ggatggaagc cggtcttgtc gatcaggatg atctggacga agagcatcag
     8221 gggctcgcgc cagccgaact gttcgccagg ctcaaggcgc gcatgcccga cggcgaggat
     8281 ctcgtcgtga cacatggcga tgcctgcttg ccgaatatca tggtggaaaa tggccgcttt
     8341 tctggattca tcgactgtgg ccggctgggt gtggcggacc gctatcagga catagcgttg
     8401 gctacccgtg atattgctga agagcttggc ggcgaatggg ctgaccgctt cctcgtgctt
     8461 tacggtatcg ccgctcccga ttcgcagcgc atcgccttct atcgccttct tgacgagttc
     8521 ttctgattaa ttaacgatcg acaagctcta ttttctccat aataatgtgt gagtagttcc
     8581 cagataaggg aattagggtt cctatagggt ttcgctcatg tgttgagcat ataagaaacc
     8641 cttagtatgt atttgtattt gtaaaatact tctatcaata aaatttctaa ttcctaaaac
     8701 caaaatccag tactaaaatc cagatccccc gaattaattc ggcgttaatt cagcatggag
     8761 tcaaagattc aaatagagga cctaacagaa ctcgccgtaa agactggcga acagttcata
     8821 cagagtctct tacgactcaa tgacaagaag aaaatcttcg tcaacatggt ggagcacgac
     8881 acacttgtct actccaaaaa tatcaaagat acagtctcag aagaccaaag ggcaattgag
     8941 acttttcaac aaagggtaat atccggaaac ctcctcggat tccattgccc agctatctgt
     9001 cactttattg tgaagatagt ggaaaaggaa ggtggctcct acaaatgcca tcattgcgat
     9061 aaaggaaagg ccatcgttga agatgcctct gccgacagtg gtcccaaaga tggaccccca
     9121 cccacgagga gcatcgtgga aaaagaagac gttccaacca cgtcttcaaa gcaagtggat
     9181 tgatgtgata tctccactga cgtaagggat gacgcacaat cccactatcc ttcgcaagac
     9241 ccttcctcta tataaggaag ttcatttcat ttggagagaa cacgggggac tcttgacagt
     9301 agtataatat attatcaaat tattatgaac agtacatcta tgtcttcatt gggagtgaga
     9361 aaaggttcat ggactgatga agaagatttt cttctaagaa aatgtattga taagtatggt
     9421 gaaggaaaat ggcatcttgt tcccataaga gctggtaact attaaattaa ctatcacgtt
     9481 atttttattt gtctttctgt ctcattttat ttgacgttat tacgaatatc atctgaaaat
     9541 gtacgtgcag gtctgaatag atgtcggaaa agttgtagat tgaggtggct gaattatcta
     9601 aggccacata tcaagagagg tgactttgaa caagatgaag tggatctcat tttgaggctt
     9661 cataagctct taggcaacag gcatgcaagt ttatgttttg acaaaatttg attagtatat
     9721 attatatata cgtgtgacta tttcatctaa atgttacgtt attttacgta gatggtcact
     9781 tattgctggt agacttcccg gaaggacagc taacgatgtg aaaaactatt ggaacactaa
     9841 tcttctaagg aagttaaata ctactaaaat tgttcctcgc gaaaagatta acaataagtg
     9901 tggagaaatt agtactaaga ttgaaattat aaaacctcaa cgacgcaagt atttctcaag
     9961 cacaatgaag aatgttacaa acaataatgt aattttggac gaggaggaac attgcattta
    10021 aatgagtgta cttcaagtca caccggcgag tgtttgatcg ccggcggtac cgagtgtact
    10081 tcaagtcagt gggaaatcaa taaaatgatt attttatgaa tatatttcat tgtgcaagta
    10141 gatagaaatt acatatgtta cataacacac gaaataaaca aaaaaagaca atccaaaaac
    10201 aaacacccca aaaaaaataa tcactttaga taaactcgta tgaggagagg cacgttcagt
    10261 gactcgacga ttcccgagca aaaaaagtct ccccgtcaca catgtagtgg gtgacgcaat
    10321 tatctttaaa gtaatccttc tgttgacttg tcattgataa catccagtct tcgtcaggat
    10381 tgcaaagaat tatagaaggg atcccacctt ttattttctt cttttttcca tatttagggt
    10441 tgacagtgaa atcagactgg caacctatta attgcttcca caatgggacg aacttgaagg
    10501 ggatgtcgtc gatgatatta taggtggcgt gttcatcgta gttggtgaaa tcgatggtac
    10561 cgttccaata gttgtgtcgt ccgagacttc tagcccaggt ggtctttccg gtacgagttg
    10621 gtccgcagat gtagaggctg gggtgtcgga ttccattcct tccattgtcc ttgttaaatc
    10681 ggccatccat tcaaggtcag attgagcttg ttggtatgag acaggatgta tgtaagtata
    10741 agcgtctatg cttacatggt atagatgggt ttccctccag gagtgtagat cttcgtggca
    10801 gcgaagatct gattctgtga agggcgacac atacggttca ggttgtggag ggaataattt
    10861 gttggctgaa tattccagcc attgaagctt tgttgcccat tcatgaggga attcttcctt
    10921 gatcatgtca agatattcct ccttagacgt tgcagtctgg ataatagttc tccatcgtgc
    10981 gtcagatttg cgaggagaaa ccttatgatc tcggaaatct cctctggttt taatatctcc
    11041 gtcctttgat atgtaatcaa ggacttgttt agagtttcta gctggctgga tattagggtg
    11101 atttccttca aaatcgaaaa aagaaggatc cctaatacaa ggttttttat caagctggag
    11161 aagagcatga tagtgggtag tgccatcttg atgaagctca gaagcaacac caaggaagaa
    11221 aataagaaaa ggtgtgagtt tctcccagag aaactggaat aaatcatctc tttgagatga
    11281 gcacttggga taggtaagga aaacatattt agattggagt ctgaagttct tactagcaga
    11341 aggcatgttg ttgtgactcc gaggggttgc ctcaaactct atcttataac cggcgtggag
    11401 gcatggaggc aggggtattt tggtcatttt aatagatagt ggaaaatgac gtggaattta
    11461 cttaaagacg aagtctttgc gacaaggggg ggcccacgcc gaatttaata ttaccggcgt
    11521 ggccccccct tatcgcgagt gctttagcac gagcggtcca gatttaaagt agaaaatttc
    11581 ccgcccacta gggttaaagg tgttcacact ataaaagcat atacgatgtg atggtatttg
    11641 atggagcgta tattgtatca ggtatttccg ttggatacga attattcgta cgaccctcat
    11701 agtttaaact atcagtgttt gacaggatat attggcgggt aaacctaaga gaaaagagcg
    11761 tttattagaa taacggatat ttaaaagggc gtgaaaaggt ttatccgttc gtccatttgt
    11821 atgtgcatgc caaccacagg gttcccctcg ggatcaaagt actttgatcc aacccctccg
    11881 ctgctatagt gcagtcggct tctgacgttc agtgcagccg tcttctgaaa acgacatgtc
    11941 gcacaagtcc taagttacgc gacaggctgc cgccctgccc ttttcctggc gttttcttgt
    12001 cgcgtgtttt agtcgcataa agtagaatac ttgcgactag aaccggagac attacgccat
    12061 gaacaagagc gccgccgctg gcctgctggg ctatgcccgc gtcagcaccg acgaccagga
    12121 cttgaccaac caacgggccg aactgcacgc ggccggctgc accaagctgt tttccgagaa
    12181 gatcaccggc accaggcgcg accgcccgga gctggccagg atgcttgacc acctacgccc
    12241 tggcgacgtt gtgacagtga ccaggctaga ccgcctggcc cgcagcaccc gcgacctact
    12301 ggacattgcc gagcgcatcc aggaggccgg cgcgggcctg cgtagcctgg cagagccgtg
    12361 ggccgacacc accacgccgg ccggccgcat ggtgttgacc gtgttcgccg gcattgccga
    12421 gttcgagcgt tccctaatca tcgaccgcac ccggagcggg cgcgaggccg ccaaggcccg
    12481 aggcgtgaag tttggccccc gccctaccct caccccggca cagatcgcgc acgcccgcga
    12541 gctgatcgac caggaaggcc gcaccgtgaa agaggcggct gcactgcttg gcgtgcatcg
    12601 ctcgaccctg taccgcgcac ttgagcgcag cgaggaagtg acgcccaccg aggccaggcg
    12661 gcgcggtgcc ttccgtgagg acgcattgac cgaggccgac gccctggcgg ccgccgagaa
    12721 tgaacgccaa gaggaacaag catgaaaccg caccaggacg gccaggacga accgtttttc
    12781 attaccgaag agatcgaggc ggagatgatc gcggccgggt acgtgttcga gccgcccgcg
    12841 cacggctcaa ccgtgcggct gcatgaaatc ctggccggtt tgtctgatgc caagctggcg
    12901 gcctggccgg ccagcttggc cgctgaagaa accgagcgcc gccgtctaaa aaggtgatgt
    12961 gtatttgagt aaaacagctt gcgtcatgcg gtcgctgcgt atatgatgcg atgagtaaat
    13021 aaacaaatac gcaaggggaa cgcatgaagg ttatcgctgt acttaaccag aaaggcgggt
    13081 caggcaagac gaccatcgca acccatctag cccgcgccct gcaactcgcc ggggccgatg
    13141 ttctgttagt cgattccgat ccccagggca gtgcccgcga ttgggcggcc gtgcgggaag
    13201 atcaaccgct aaccgttgtc ggcatcgacc gcccgacgat tgaccgcgac gtgaaggcca
    13261 tcggccggcg cgacttcgta gtgatcgacg gagcgcccca ggcggcggac ttggctgtgt
    13321 ccgcgatcaa ggcagccgac ttcgtgctga ttccggtgca gccaagccct tacgacatat
    13381 gggccaccgc cgacctggtg gagctggtta agcagcgcat tgaggtcacg gatggaaggc
    13441 tacaagcggc ctttgtcgtg tcgcgggcga tcaaaggcac gcgcatcggc ggtgaggttg
    13501 ccgaggcgct ggccgggtac gagctgccca ttcttgagtc ccgtatcacg cagcgcgtga
    13561 gctacccagg cactgccgcc gccggcacaa ccgttcttga atcagaaccc gagggcgacg
    13621 ctgcccgcga ggtccaggcg ctggccgctg aaattaaatc aaaactcatt tgagttaatg
    13681 aggtaaagag aaaatgagca aaagcacaaa cacgctaagt gccggccgtc cgagcgcacg
    13741 cagcagcaag gctgcaacgt tggccagcct ggcagacacg ccagccatga agcgggtcaa
    13801 ctttcagttg ccggcggagg atcacaccaa gctgaagatg tacgcggtac gccaaggcaa
    13861 gaccattacc gagctgctat ctgaatacat cgcgcagcta ccagagtaaa tgagcaaatg
    13921 aataaatgag tagatgaatt ttagcggcta aaggaggcgg catggaaaat caagaacaac
    13981 caggcaccga cgccgtggaa tgccccatgt gtggaggaac gggcggttgg ccaggcgtaa
    14041 gcggctgggt tgtctgccgg ccctgcaatg gcactggaac ccccaagccc gaggaatcgg
    14101 cgtgacggtc gcaaaccatc cggcccggta caaatcggcg cggcgctggg tgatgacctg
    14161 gtggagaagt tgaaggccgc gcaggccgcc cagcggcaac gcatcgaggc agaagcacgc
    14221 cccggtgaat cgtggcaagc ggccgctgat cgaatccgca aagaatcccg gcaaccgccg
    14281 gcagccggtg cgccgtcgat taggaagccg cccaagggcg acgagcaacc agattttttc
    14341 gttccgatgc tctatgacgt gggcacccgc gatagtcgca gcatcatgga cgtggccgtt
    14401 ttccgtctgt cgaagcgtga ccgacgagct ggcgaggtga tccgctacga gcttccagac
    14461 gggcacgtag aggtttccgc agggccggcc ggcatggcca gtgtgtggga ttacgacctg
    14521 gtactgatgg cggtttccca tctaaccgaa tccatgaacc gataccggga agggaaggga
    14581 gacaagcccg gccgcgtgtt ccgtccacac gttgcggacg tactcaagtt ctgccggcga
    14641 gccgatggcg gaaagcagaa agacgacctg gtagaaacct gcattcggtt aaacaccacg
    14701 cacgttgcca tgcagcgtac gaagaaggcc aagaacggcc gcctggtgac ggtatccgag
    14761 ggtgaagcct tgattagccg ctacaagatc gtaaagagcg aaaccgggcg gccggagtac
    14821 atcgagatcg agctagctga ttggatgtac cgcgagatca cagaaggcaa gaacccggac
    14881 gtgctgacgg ttcaccccga ttactttttg atcgatcccg gcatcggccg ttttctctac
    14941 cgcctggcac gccgcgccgc aggcaaggca gaagccagat ggttgttcaa gacgatctac
    15001 gaacgcagtg gcagcgccgg agagttcaag aagttctgtt tcaccgtgcg caagctgatc
    15061 gggtcaaatg acctgccgga gtacgatttg aaggaggagg cggggcaggc tggcccgatc
    15121 ctagtcatgc gctaccgcaa cctgatcgag ggcgaagcat ccgccggttc ctaatgtacg
    15181 gagcagatgc tagggcaaat tgccctagca ggggaaaaag gtcgaaaagg cctctttcct
    15241 gtggatagca cgtacattgg gaacccaaag ccgtacattg ggaaccggaa cccgtacatt
    15301 gggaacccaa agccgtacat tgggaaccgg tcacacatgt aagtgactga tataaaagag
    15361 aaaaaaggcg atttttccgc ctaaaactct ttaaaactta ttaaaactct taaaacccgc
    15421 ctggcctgtg cataactgtc tggccagcgc acagccgaag agctgcaaaa agcgcctacc
    15481 cttcggtcgc tgcgctccct acgccccgcc gcttcgcgtc ggcctatcgc ggccgctggc
    15541 cgctcaaaaa tggctggcct acggccaggc aatctaccag ggcgcggaca agccgcgccg
    15601 tcgccactcg accgccggcg cccacatcaa ggcaccctgc ctcgcgcgtt tcggtgatga
    15661 cggtgaaaac ctctgacaca tgcagctccc ggaaacggtc acagcttgtc tgtaagcgga
    15721 tgccgggagc agacaagccc gtcagggcgc gtcagcgggt gttggcgggt gtcggggcgc
    15781 agccatgacc cagtcacgta gcgatagcgg agtgtatact ggcttaacta tgcggcatca
    15841 gagcagattg tactgagagt gcaccatatg cggtgtgaaa taccgcacag atgcgtaagg
    15901 agaaaatacc gcatcaggcg ctcttccgct tcctcgctca ctgactcgct gcgctcggtc
    15961 gttcggctgc ggcgagcggt atcagctcac tcaaaggcgg taatacggtt atccacagaa
    16021 tcaggggata acgcaggaaa gaacatgtga gcaaaaggcc agcaaaaggc caggaaccgt
    16081 aaaaaggccg cgttgctggc gtttttccat aggctccgcc cccctgacga gcatcacaaa
    16141 aatcgacgct caagtcagag gtggcgaaac ccgacaggac tataaagata ccaggcgttt
    16201 ccccctggaa gctccctcgt gcgctctcct gttccgaccc tgccgcttac cggatacctg
    16261 tccgcctttc tcccttcggg aagcgtggcg ctttctcata gctcacgctg taggtatctc
    16321 agttcggtgt aggtcgttcg ctccaagctg ggctgtgtgc acgaaccccc cgttcagccc
    16381 gaccgctgcg ccttatccgg taactatcgt cttgagtcca acccggtaag acacgactta
    16441 tcgccactgg cagcagccac tggtaacagg attagcagag cgaggtatgt aggcggtgct
    16501 acagagttct tgaagtggtg gcctaactac ggctacacta gaaggacagt atttggtatc
    16561 tgcgctctgc tgaagccagt taccttcgga aaaagagttg gtagctcttg atccggcaaa
    16621 caaaccaccg ctggtagcgg tggttttttt gtttgcaagc agcagattac gcgcagaaaa
    16681 aaaggatctc aagaagatcc tttgatcttt tctacggggt ctgacgctca gtggaacgaa
    16741 aactcacgtt aagggatttt ggtcatgcat tctaggtact aaaacaattc atccagtaaa
    16801 atataatatt ttattttctc ccaatcaggc ttgatcccca gtaagtcaaa aaatagctcg
    16861 acatactgtt cttccccgat atcctccctg atcgaccgga cgcagaaggc aatgtcatac
    16921 cacttgtccg ccctgccgct tctcccaaga tcaataaagc cacttacttt gccatctttc
    16981 acaaagatgt tgctgtctcc caggtcgccg tgggaaaaga caagttcctc ttcgggcttt
    17041 tccgtcttta aaaaatcata cagctcgcgc ggatctttaa atggagtgtc ttcttcccag
    17101 ttttcgcaat ccacatcggc cagatcgtta ttcagtaagt aatccaattc ggctaagcgg
    17161 ctgtctaagc tattcgtata gggacaatcc gatatgtcga tggagtgaaa gagcctgatg
    17221 cactccgcat acagctcgat aatcttttca gggctttgtt catcttcata ctcttccgag
    17281 caaaggacgc catcggcctc actcatgagc agattgctcc agccatcatg ccgttcaaag
    17341 tgcaggacct ttggaacagg cagctttcct tccagccata gcatcatgtc cttttcccgt
    17401 tccacatcat aggtggtccc tttataccgg ctgtccgtca tttttaaata taggttttca
    17461 ttttctccca ccagcttata taccttagca ggagacattc cttccgtatc ttttacgcag
    17521 cggtattttt cgatcagttt tttcaattcc ggtgatattc tcattttagc catttattat
    17581 ttccttcctc ttttctacag tatttaaaga taccccaaga agctaattat aacaagacga
    17641 actccaattc actgttcctt gcattctaaa accttaaata ccagaaaaca gctttttcaa
    17701 agttgttttc aaagttggcg tataacatag tatcgacgga gccgattttg aaaccgcggt
    17761 gatcacaggc agcaacgctc tgtcatcgtt acaatcaaca tgctaccctc cgcgagatca
    17821 tccgtgtttc aaacccggca gcttagttgc cgttcttccg aatagcatcg gtaacatgag
    17881 caaagtctgc cgccttacaa cggctctccc gctgacgccg tcccggactg atgggctgcc
    17941 tgtatcgagt ggtgattttg tgccgagctg ccggtcgggg agctgttggc tggctgg
//
